>Addgene plasmid #42696 | TAL3233 | depositor partial sequence | sequence record 57816 | TAL3233 sequence 2430 bps
TCTAGAGCTAGCACCATGGACTACAAAGACCATGACGGTGATTATAAAGATCATGACATCGATTACAAGG
ATGACGATGACAAGATGGCCCCCAAGAAGAAGAGGAAGGTGGGCATTCACCGCGGGGTACCTATGGTGGA
CTTGAGGACACTCGGTTATTCGCAACAGCAACAGGAGAAAATCAAGCCTAAGGTCAGGAGCACCGTCGCG
CAACACCACGAGGCGCTTGTGGGGCATGGCTTCACTCATGCGCATATTGTCGCGCTTTCACAGCACCCTG
CGGCGCTTGGGACGGTGGCTGTCAAATACCAAGATATGATTGCGGCCCTGCCCGAAGCCACGCACGAGGC
AATTGTAGGGGTCGGTAAACAGTGGTCGGGAGCGCGAGCACTTGAGGCGCTGCTGACTGTGGCGGGTGAG
CTTAGGGGGCCTCCGCTCCAGCTCGACACCGGGCAGCTGCTGAAGATCGCGAAGAGAGGGGGAGTAACAG
CGGTAGAGGCAGTGCACGCCTGGCGCAATGCGCTCACCGGGGCCCCCTTGAACCTGACCCCAGACCAGGT
AGTCGCAATCGCGTCAAACGGAGGGGGAAAGCAAGCCCTGGAAACCGTGCAAAGGTTGTTGCCGGTCCTT
TGTCAAGACCACGGCCTTACACCGGAGCAAGTCGTGGCCATTGCATCCCACGACGGTGGCAAACAGGCTC
TTGAGACGGTTCAGAGACTTCTCCCAGTTCTCTGTCAAGCCCACGGGCTGACTCCCGATCAAGTTGTAGC
GATTGCGAATAACAATGGAGGGAAACAAGCATTGGAGACTGTCCAACGGCTCCTTCCCGTGTTGTGTCAA
GCCCACGGTTTGACGCCTGCACAAGTGGTCGCCATCGCCAACAACAACGGCGGTAAGCAGGCGCTGGAAA
CAGTACAGCGCCTGCTGCCTGTACTGTGCCAGGATCATGGACTGACCCCAGACCAGGTAGTCGCAATCGC
GTCGAACATTGGGGGAAAGCAAGCCCTGGAAACCGTGCAAAGGTTGTTGCCGGTCCTTTGTCAAGACCAC
GGCCTTACACCGGAGCAAGTCGTGGCCATTGCATCCCACGACGGTGGCAAACAGGCTCTTGAGACGGTTC
AGAGACTTCTCCCAGTTCTCTGTCAAGCCCACGGGCTGACTCCCGATCAAGTTGTAGCGATTGCGTCGAA
CATTGGAGGGAAACAAGCATTGGAGACTGTCCAACGGCTCCTTCCCGTGTTGTGTCAAGCCCACGGTTTG
ACGCCTGCACAAGTGGTCGCCATCGCCAACAACAACGGCGGTAAGCAGGCGCTGGAAACAGTACAGCGCC
TGCTGCCTGTACTGTGCCAGGATCATGGACTGACCCCAGACCAGGTAGTCGCAATCGCGAACAATAATGG
GGGAAAGCAAGCCCTGGAAACCGTGCAAAGGTTGTTGCCGGTCCTTTGTCAAGACCACGGCCTTACACCG
GAGCAAGTCGTGGCCATTGCAAGCAACATCGGTGGCAAACAGGCTCTTGAGACGGTTCAGAGACTTCTCC
CAGTTCTCTGTCAAGCCCACGGGCTGACTCCCGATCAAGTTGTAGCGATTGCGAATAACAATGGAGGGAA
ACAAGCATTGGAGACTGTCCAACGGCTCCTTCCCGTGTTGTGTCAAGCCCACGGTTTGACGCCTGCACAA
GTGGTCGCCATCGCCAGCCATGATGGCGGTAAGCAGGCGCTGGAAACAGTACAGCGCCTGCTGCCTGTAC
TGTGCCAGGATCATGGACTGACCCCAGACCAGGTAGTCGCAATCGCGAACAATAATGGGGGAAAGCAAGC
CCTGGAAACCGTGCAAAGGTTGTTGCCGGTCCTTTGTCAAGACCACGGCCTTACACCGGAGCAAGTCGTG
GCCATTGCAAGCAATGGGGGTGGCAAACAGGCTCTTGAGACGGTTCAGAGACTTCTCCCAGTTCTCTGTC
AAGCCCACGGGCTGACTCCCGATCAAGTTGTAGCGATTGCGTCGCATGACGGAGGGAAACAAGCATTGGA
GACTGTCCAACGGCTCCTTCCCGTGTTGTGTCAAGCCCACGGTTTGACGCCTGCACAAGTGGTCGCCATC
GCCAACAACAACGGCGGTAAGCAGGCGCTGGAAACAGTACAGCGCCTGCTGCCTGTACTGTGCCAGGATC
ATGGACTGACACCCGAACAGGTGGTCGCCATTGCTAATAATAACGGAGGACGGCCAGCCTTGGAGTCCAT
CGTAGCCCAATTGTCCAGGCCCGATCCCGCGTTGGCTGCGTTAACGAATGACCATCTGGTGGCGTTGGCA
TGTCTTGGTGGACGACCCGCGCTCGATGCAGTCAAAAAGGGTCTGCCTCATGCTCCCGCATTGATCAAAA
GAACCAACCGGCGGATTCCCGAGAGAACTTCCCATCGAGTCGCGGGATCC
