>Addgene plasmid #42696 | TAL3233 | addgene partial sequence | sequence record 62876 | JDS-TALEN-F 5'-TAGGGGTCGGTAAACAGTGG-3'
TGCTGACTGTGGCGGGTGAGCTTAGGGGGCCTCCGCTCCAGCTCGACACCGGGCAGCTGCTGAAGATCGC
GAAGAGAGGGGGAGTAACAGCGGTAGAGGCAGTGCACGCCTGGCGCAATGCGCTCACCGGGGCCCCCTTG
AACCTGACCCCAGACCAGGTAGTCGCAATCGCGTCAAACGGAGGGGGAAAGCAAGCCCTGGAAACCGTGC
AAAGGTTGTTGCCGGTCCTTTGTCAAGACCACGGCCTTACACCGGAGCAAGTCGTGGCCATTGCATCCCA
CGACGGTGGCAAACAGGCTCTTGAGACGGTTCAGAGACTTCTCCCAGTTCTCTGTCAAGCCCACGGGCTG
ACTCCCGATCAAGTTGTAGCGATTGCGAATAACAATGGAGGGAAACAAGCATTGGAGACTGTCCAACGGC
TCCTTCCCGTGTTGTGTCAAGCCCACGGTTTGACGCCTGCACAAGTGGTCGCCATCGCCAACAACAACGG
CGGTAAGCAGGCGCTGGAAACAGTACAGCGCCTGCTGCCTGTACTGTGCCAGGATCATGGACTGACCCCA
GACCAGGTAGTCGCAATCGCGTCGAACATTGGGGGAAAGCAAGCCCTGGAAACCGTGCAAAGGTTGTTGC
CGGTCCTTTGTCAAGACCACGGCCTTACACCGGAGCAAGTCGTGGCCATTGCATCCCACGACGGTGGCAA
ACAGGCTCTTGAGACGGTTCAGAGACTTCTCCCAGTTCTCTGTCAAGCCCACGGGCTGACTCCCGATCAA
GTTGTAGCGATTGCGTCGAACATTGGAGGGAAACAAGCATTGGAGACTGTCCAACGGCTCCTTCCCGTGT
TGTGTCAAGCCCACGGTTTGACGCCTGCACAAGTGGTCGCCATCGCCA
