[The description below was written by a language model from this plasmid's Addgene catalogue record.]
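Description:
TAL3233 is a TALEN expression plasmid built on the JDS74 backbone, a mammalian expression vector that also carries a T7 promoter. It encodes the "right" half-site monomer of a TALE nuclease pair directed against the zebrafish (D. rerio) gene crispld2, as part of a community set of zebrafish-targeting TALENs. The plasmid is maintained at high copy in E. coli under ampicillin selection. The record does not include a feature table, so the origin of replication and other backbone elements are not itemised.

The roughly 1.6 kb insert is an engineered TAL effector repeat array, whose repeats specify recognition of a defined 18-nucleotide binding site in crispld2. It was cloned by restriction enzyme methods that destroyed the junction sites, placing the array in frame with backbone-encoded sequences: an N-terminal 3X Flag tag for detection and a C-terminal wild-type FokI nuclease domain. Because FokI cleaves only as a dimer, this construct is meant to be used with the matching left-side TALEN. Binding of the two monomers on opposite strands flanking a spacer brings the FokI domains together to create a double-strand break, and error-prone repair of that break can yield disruptive indels.

Expression in mammalian cells is driven by the CMV promoter, and the use of a BGH reverse sequencing primer suggests a BGH polyadenylation region downstream. The T7 designation indicates that the coding sequence can also be transcribed in vitro. This fits the associated work on targeted gene disruption in somatic zebrafish cells, where nuclease-encoding RNA is typically delivered to embryos, although the record does not describe the delivery method.
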