Addgene plasmid #42696: TAL3233
Depositing lab: Keith Joung. Depositing organization: Massachusetts General Hospital. Publication: Targeted gene disruption in somatic zebrafish cells using engineered TALENs. Sander JD, Cade L, Khayter C, Reyon D, Peterson RT, Joung JK, Yeh JR. Nat Biotechnol. 2011 Aug 5;29(8):697-8. doi: 10.1038/nbt.1934. PubMed 21822241.
Backbone
  Vector backbone: JDS74
  Backbone manufacturer: Addgene plasmid #32288
  Backbone size w/o insert (bp): 6447
  Vector type: Mammalian Expression ; T7
Growth in bacteria
  Bacterial resistance: Ampicillin, 100 μg/mL
  Growth temperature: 37°C
  Growth strain: XL1 Blue
  Copy number: High Copy
Gene/Insert
  Gene/Insert name: ZebrafishCommunity-crispld2-right (alt name: crispld2)
  Species: D. rerio (zebrafish)
  Insert size (bp): 1640
  Entrez Gene: crispld2
  Promoter: CMV
  Tag / fusion protein: 3X Flag (N terminal on backbone); WT FOKI (C terminal on backbone)
  Cloning method: Restriction Enzyme; 5′ cloning site N/A (destroyed during cloning); 3′ cloning site N/A (destroyed during cloning)
  Sequencing primers: 5′ CMV-F; 3′ BGH-rev
Terms and licenses: Academic/Nonprofit Terms; Industry Terms: Not Available to Industry
Depositor comments: Target binding site: TTCGGACAGGAGCGTCGG It is strongly recommended that users perform a diagnostic digest to verify this plasmid prior to use. For example, a double digest of the plasmid with BamHI and KpnI should result in two bands at 2.3kb and 5.8kb.
How to cite: TAL3233 was a gift from Keith Joung (Addgene plasmid # 42696 ; http://n2t.net/addgene:42696 ; RRID:Addgene_42696)
